>Addgene plasmid #170416 | pBEL1867 | addgene full sequence | sequence record 334319 | Addgene NGS Result
GCCAACACCCGCTGACGCGCCCTGACGGGCTTGTCTGCTCCCGGCATCCGCTTACAGACAAGCTGTGACC
GTCTCCGGGAGCTGCATGTGTCAGAGGTTTTCACCGTCATCACCGAAACGCGCGAGGCAGCTGCGGTAAA
GCTCATCAGCGTGGTCGTGAAGCGATTCACAGATGTCTGCCTGTTCATCCGCGTCCAGCTCGTTGAGTTT
CTCCAGAAGCGTTAATGTCTGGCTTCTGATAAAGCGGGCCATGTTAAGGGCGGTTTTTTCCTGTTTGGTC
ACTGATGCCTCCGTGTAAGGGGGATTTCTGTTCATGGGGGTAATGATACCGATGAAACGAGAGAGGATGC
TCACGATACGGGTTACTGATGATGAACATGCCCGGTTACTGGAACGTTGTGAGGGTAAACAACTGGCGGT
ATGGATGCGGCGGGACCAGAGAAAAATCACTCAGGGTCAATGCCAGCGCTTCGTTAATACAGATGTAGGT
GTTCCACAGGGTAGCCAGCAGCATCCTGCGATGCAGATCCGGAACATAATGGTGCAGGGCGCTGACTTCC
GCGTTTCCAGACTTTACGAAACACGGAAACCGAAGACCATTCATGTTGTTGCTCAGGTCGCAGACGTTTT
GCAGCAGCAGTCGCTTCACGTTCGCTCGCGTATCGGTGATTCATTCTGCTAACCAGTAAGGCAACCCCGC
CAGCCTAGCCGGGTCCTCAACGACAGGAGCACGATCATGCGCACCCGTGGCCAGGACCCAACGCTGCCCG
AGATCTCGATCCCGCGAAATTAATACGACTCACTATAGGGAGACCACAACGGTTTCCCTCTAGAAATAAT
TTTGTTTAACTTTAAGAAGGAGATATACATATGGCTCTTAACACACCACAAATTACGCCGACAAAAAAGA
TAACAGTGAGGGCAATCGGCGAGGAACTGCCGCGTGGTGATTACCAACGTTGCCCGCAATGTGACATGCT
GTTTAGCCTGCCCGAGATAAATTCTCATCAAAGTGCCTATTGTCCGCGCTGTCAGGCAAAAATTCGTGAC
GGGCGCGACTGGTCGCTAACGCGCCTGGCGGCAATGGCCTTCACCATGCTGTTGCTTATGCCGTTTGCCT
GGGGCGAACCGCTGTTGCATATCTGGCTGTTAGGCATTCGTATTGACGCCAACGTTATGCAAGGCATCTG
GCAAATGACCAAACAGGGCGATGCGATAACGGGGTCGATGGTCTTTTTCTGCGTTATTGGTGCCCCGCTC
ATTCTGGTGACCTCCATAGCTTATTTATGGTTTGGTAACCGACTGGGAATGAATTTACGTCCGGTACTGC
TGATGCTTGAGCGACTTAAAGAGTGGGTAATGCTCGATATCTACCTGGTCGGCATTGGCGTTGCTTCTAT
AAAGGTACAGGATTATGCCCATATCCAGGCTGGTGTCGGCTTGTTCTCTTTTGTGGCGTTGGTGATTTTA
ACGACGGTGACGTTGTCACATCTTAATGTCGAAGAACTGTGGGAGCGATTTTATCCGCAGCGCCCCGCTA
CGCGTAGGGACGAGAAACTTCGTGTCTGCCTAGGGTGCCATTTTACCGGCTATCCAGATCAGCGTGGTCG
CTGCCCGCGTTGCCATATCCCGCTACGCCTGCGTCGCCGTCATAGTCTGCAAAAATGCTGGGCGGCGCTG
TTAGCGTCAATCGTTTTATTGTTACCTGCCAACCTGTTGCCTATTTCTATCATTTATCTGAACGGAGGAC
GGCAGGAAGATACAATTCTTTCCGGAATTATGTCGCTGGCAAGTAGCAACATTGCGGTTGCAGGAATCGT
GTTTATCGCCAGTATTCTGGTCCCGTTTACTAAAGTGATCGTCATGTTCACTTTACTGTTGAGCATTCAT
TTTAAATGCCAGCAAGGTTTACGCACACGCATTCTGTTACTGCGGATGGTGACCTGGATTGGTCGCTGGT
CGATGCTCGACCTGTTTGTCATATCTTTAACCATGTCGCTGATTAATCGCGATCAGATCCTCGCTTTTAC
TATGGGACCGGCTGCGTTTTATTTCGGCGCAGCGGTAATTTTGACTATTCTTGCTGTGGAATGGCTGGAC
AGCCGCTTACTTTGGGATGCACATGAGTCAGGAAACGCCCGCTTCGACGACTGAAGCGCAGATTAAAAAT
AAACGCCGTATCTCACCTTTCTGGCTGCTGCCGTTCATCGCGCTAATGATTGCCAGTTGGCTGATTTGGG
ACAGTTATCAGGACCGGGGTAATACCGTCACCATCGACTTTATGTCGGCGGATGGTATTGTTCCAGGCCG
TACGCCTGTTCGTTATCAGGGCGTTGAAGTCGGAACAGTGCAGGACATCAGCCTCAGCGACGATCTTCGT
AAGATTGAAGTCAAGGTCAGCATCAAGTCCGATATGAAAGATGCGCTGCGCGAAGAGACTCAGTTCTGGC
TGGTGACGCCAAAAGCATCGTTGGCAGGTGTCTCCGGGCTGGACGCCCTCGTCGGTGGGAACTATATCGG
CATGATGCCCGGGAAAGGTAAAGAGCAGGATCACTTTGTCGCACTCGATACCCAACCGAAATATCGGCTG
GACAATGGCGATCTGATGATCCACCTGCAAGCCCCCGATCTCGGTTCGCTGAACAGCGGTTCATTGGTCT
ATTTCCGCAAGATCCCGGTGGGAAAAGTCTACGACTATGCCATCAATCCCAACAAGCAAGGCGTGGTGAT
TGATGTCCTGATCGAGCGGCGTTTTACCGATCTGGTGAAAAAAGGTAGCCGTTTCTGGAACGTTTCCGGC
GTTGATGCCAACGTCAGTATCAGTGGCGCGAAGGTGAAACTGGAAAGCTTGGCGGCACTGGTTAACGGTG
CGATTGCCTTCGATTCACCAGAAGAGTCGAAACCTGCCGAGGCGGAAGATACCTTTGGTCTGTATGAAGA
TCTGGCCCACAGCCAGCGTGGCGTAATAATAAAACTGGAACTGCCGAGTGGGGCCGGATTAACCGCCGAC
TCGACGCCGTTAATGTATCAGGGGCTGGAAGTCGGACAGCTGACTAAACTGGATTTAAATCCTGGTGGTA
AAGTCACAGGGGAAATGACCGTTGATCCCAGCGTCGTTACCCTGCTTCGTGAAAATACCCGCATCGAATT
ACGCAACCCGAAATTATCCCTTAGCGATGCTAATCTCAGCGCCCTGCTGACCGGCAAAACCTTCGAGCTG
GTGCCCGGCGATGGCGAGCCACGCAAAGAATTCGTTGTTGTGCCAGGCGAAAAAGCACTGCTGCATGAAC
CTGATGTTCTGACGCTGACCCTGACCGCGCCGGAAAGTTACGGTATTGATGCGGGTCAGCCGCTCATTCT
TCACGGCGTGCAGGTAGGCCAGGTTATCGATCGTAAACTCACCAGCAAAGGCGTCACCTTTACCGTCGCC
ATCGAGCCTCAGCATCGCGAACTGGTAAAAGGCGATAGCAAATTTGTCGTCAACAGCCGTGTCGATGTGA
AGGTGGGGCTGGATGGCGTTGAGTTTCTCGGTGCCAGCGCCTCAGAATGGATCAATGGCGGGATACGTAT
TCTGCCGGGCGATAAAGGTGAGATGAAAGCCAGCTATCCACTGTATGCCAATTTGGAAAAAGCGCTGGAG
AACAGCCTTAGCGATTTACCCACCACAACCGTGAGTTTGAGTGCAGAGACGCTGCCGGATGTGCAGGCAG
GATCGGTAGTGCTGTACCGTAAATTTGAAGTTGGTGAAGTGATTACCGTGCGTCCGCGAGCTAACGCGTT
TGATATCGATCTGCATATTAAGCCGGAGTATCGCAACCTTCTGACCAGCAATAGCGTGTTCTGGGCAGAA
GGCGGGGCGAAAGTTCAGCTGAATGGTAGTGGTCTGACCGTACAGGCATCCCCGCTCTCCAGAAACTTAA
AGGGAGCCATTAGCTTCGACAACCTCAGCGGTGCCAGCGCCAGTCAGCGTAAAGGCGATAAGCGTATTCT
GTATGCTTCCGAAACAGCGGCCCGTGCGGTTGGCGGGCAGATTACGCTTCACGCTTTCGATGCCGGAAAA
CTGGCGGTCGGGATGCCAATTCGCTATCTCGGTATTGATATCGGGCAAATCCAGACGCTGGATCTGATTA
CCGCACGCAATGAAGTACAGGCAAAGGCGGTACTTTACCCGGAATATGTCCAGACCTTTGCTCGCGGTGG
TACGCGCTTCTCAGTGGTCACACCGCAAATTTCGGCAGCTGGCGTTGAGCATCTTGATACTATCCTCCAG
CCGTATATCAACGTCGAACCAGGCCGGGGCAATCCTCGCCGCGACTTTGAATTACAAGAGGCCACCATTA
CTGATTCGCGTTACCTGGATGGCTTAAGCATTATTGTTGAAGCGCCGGAAGCCGGTTCGTTAGGCATCGG
TACGCCTGTGCTGTTCCGTGGTCTGGAAGTCGGTACGGTTACAGGAATGACGCTGGGGACATTGTCAGAT
CGCGTGATGATTGCGATGCGCATCAGTAAACGCTATCAACACCTGGTGCGTAACAATTCCGTCTTCTGGT
TGGCATCGGGTTACAGTCTGGACTTTGGTCTGACGGGCGGCGTAGTGAAAACCGGCACCTTTAACCAGTT
TATCCGTGGCGGCATCGCCTTCGCCACGCCTCCGGGTACGCCACTGGCACCGAAAGCCCAGGAAGGCAAA
CACTTCCTGTTGCAGGAAAGTGAACCGAAAGAGTGGCGTGAATGGGGAACTGCGCTTCCCAAATAATGCC
CACCTCGAGCAGATCCGGCTGCTAACAAAGCCCGAAAGGAAGCTGAGTTGGCTGCTGCCACCGCTGAGCA
ATAACTAGCATAACCCCTTGGGGCCTCTAAACGGGTCTTGAGGGGTTTTTTGCTGAAAGGAGGAACTATA
TCCGGATAATTCTTGAAGACGAAAGGGCCTCGTGATACGCCTATTTTTATAGGTTAATGTCATGATAATA
ATGGTTTCTTAGACGTCAGGTGGCACTTTTCGGGGAAATGTGCGCGGAACCCCTATTTGTTTATTTTTCT
AAATACATTCAAATATGTATCCGCTCATGAGACAATAACCCTGATAAATGCTTCAATAATATTGAAAAAG
GAAGAGTATGAGTATTCAACATTTCCGTGTCGCCCTTATTCCCTTTTTTGCGGCATTTTGCCTTCCTGTT
TTTGCTCACCCAGAAACGCTGGTGAAAGTAAAAGATGCTGAAGATCAGTTGGGTGCACGAGTGGGTTACA
TCGAACTGGATCTCAACAGCGGTAAGATCCTTGAGAGTTTTCGCCCCGAAGAACGTTTTCCAATGATGAG
CACTTTTAAAGTTCTGCTATGTGGCGCGGTATTATCCCGTGTTGACGCCGGGCAAGAGCAACTCGGTCGC
CGCATACACTATTCTCAGAATGACTTGGTTGAGTACTCACCAGTCACAGAAAAGCATCTTACGGATGGCA
TGACAGTAAGAGAATTATGCAGTGCTGCCATAACCATGAGTGATAACACTGCGGCCAACTTACTTCTGAC
AACGATCGGAGGACCGAAGGAGCTAACCGCTTTTTTGCACAACATGGGGGATCATGTAACTCGCCTTGAT
CGTTGGGAACCGGAGCTGAATGAAGCCATACCAAACGACGAGCGTGACACCACGATGCCTGCAGCAATGG
CAACAACGTTGCGCAAACTATTAACTGGCGAACTACTTACTCTAGCTTCCCGGCAACAATTAATAGACTG
GATGGAGGCGGATAAAGTTGCAGGACCACTTCTGCGCTCGGCCCTTCCGGCTGGCTGGTTTATTGCTGAT
AAATCTGGAGCCGGTGAGCGTGGGTCTCGCGGTATCATTGCAGCACTGGGGCCAGATGGTAAGCCCTCCC
GTATCGTAGTTATCTACACGACGGGGAGTCAGGCAACTATGGATGAACGAAATAGACAGATCGCTGAGAT
AGGTGCCTCACTGATTAAGCATTGGTAACTGTCAGACCAAGTTTACTCATATATACTTTAGATTGATTTA
AAACTTCATTTTTAATTTAAAAGGATCTAGGTGAAGATCCTTTTTGATAATCTCATGACCAAAATCCCTT
AACGTGAGTTTTCGTTCCACTGAGCGTCAGACCCCGTAGAAAAGATCAAAGGATCTTCTTGAGATCCTTT
TTTTCTGCGCGTAATCTGCTGCTTGCAAACAAAAAAACCACCGCTACCAGCGGTGGTTTGTTTGCCGGAT
CAAGAGCTACCAACTCTTTTTCCGAAGGTAACTGGCTTCAGCAGAGCGCAGATACCAAATACTGTCCTTC
TAGTGTAGCCGTAGTTAGGCCACCACTTCAAGAACTCTGTAGCACCGCCTACATACCTCGCTCTGCTAAT
CCTGTTACCAGTGGCTGCTGCCAGTGGCGATAAGTCGTGTCTTACCGGGTTGGACTCAAGACGATAGTTA
CCGGATAAGGCGCAGCGGTCGGGCTGAACGGGGGGTTCGTGCACACAGCCCAGCTTGGAGCGAACGACCT
ACACCGAACTGAGATACCTACAGCGTGAGCTATGAGAAAGCGCCACGCTTCCCGAAGGGAGAAAGGCGGA
CAGGTATCCGGTAAGCGGCAGGGTCGGAACAGGAGAGCGCACGAGGGAGCTTCCAGGGGGAAACGCCTGG
TATCTTTATAGTCCTGTCGGGTTTCGCCACCTCTGACTTGAGCGTCGATTTTTGTGATGCTCGTCAGGGG
GGCGGAGCCTATGGAAAAACGCCAGCAACGCGGCCTTTTTACGGTTCCTGGCCTTTTGCTGGCCTTTTGC
TCACATGTTCTTTCCTGCGTTATCCCCTGATTCTGTGGATAACCGTATTACCGCCTTTGAGTGAGCTGAT
ACCGCTCGCCGCAGCCGAACGACCGAGCGCAGCGAGTCAGTGAGCGAGGAAGCGGAAGAGCGCCTGATGC
GGTATTTTCTCCTTACGCATCTGTGCGGTATTTCACACCGCAATGGTGCACTCTCAGTACAATCTGCTCT
GATGCCGCATAGTTAAGCCAGTATACACTCCGCTATCGCTACGTGACTGGGTCATGGCTGCGCCCCGACA
CCC
Features (pLannotate 1.2.2; 12 found; start..end, strand, type, name):
     91..282     -  CDS            rop: Rop protein, which maintains plasmids at low copy number; rop
    299..679     +  CDS            YPB1_ECOLX: Protein predicted: Swiss-Prot protein existence level 4. From Escherichia coli.
    791..809     +  promoter       T7 promoter: promoter for bacteriophage T7 RNA polymerase
    841..863     +  RBS            RBS: efficient ribosome binding site from bacteriophage T7 gene 10 (Olins and Rangwala, 1989)
    871..2151    +  CDS            yebS: YEBS_ECOLI - Experimental evidence at protein level: Swiss-Prot protein existence level 1. Component of a transport pathway that contributes to membrane integrity. From Escherichia coli (strain K12).
   2123..4753    +  CDS            yebT: YEBT_ECOLI - Experimental evidence at protein level: Swiss-Prot protein existence level 1. Component of a transport pathway that contributes to membrane integrity (PubMed:27795327). May directly span the intermembrane space, facilitating the transport of substrates across the periplasm (Probable). From Escherichia coli (strain K12).
   4778..4827    +  CDS            SET1 (fragment): solubility-enhancement tag derived from T7 phage gene 10B
   4835..4882    +  terminator     T7 terminator: transcription terminator for bacteriophage T7 RNA polymerase
   5013..5117    +  promoter       AmpR promoter: bla
   5118..5978    +  CDS            AmpR: β-lactamase; bla; confers resistance to ampicillin, carbenicillin, and related antibiotics
   6149..6737    +  rep_origin     ori: high-copy-number ColE1/pMB1/pBR322/pUC origin of replication
   6923..7062    -  misc_feature   bom: basis of mobility region from pBR322
