[The description below was written by a language model from this plasmid's Addgene catalogue record and pLannotate feature annotations shown in this document.]
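Description:
pBEL1867 is a bacterial expression plasmid built on the Novagen pET17b backbone and carrying the E. coli letAB operon (formerly yebST), with an A598N substitution in LetB. It is maintained in E. coli through a ColE1/pMB1-type origin of replication and selected with ampicillin via the β-lactamase gene (AmpR) under its native bla promoter. The catalogue entry lists it as high copy, although the sequenced 7,073 nt record also annotates a rop gene and the pBR322 bom (basis of mobility) region, elements characteristic of pBR322-derived backbones in which Rop tends to moderate copy number. A short predicted E. coli open reading frame next to rop appears to be part of the backbone rather than the payload.

The insert sits between a T7 promoter with the strong phage T7 gene 10 ribosome binding site and a T7 terminator. The two coding sequences, yebS (LetA) and yebT (LetB), are annotated with overlapping ends, consistent with retention of the native operon arrangement, so both proteins are made from a single transcript. A small fragment annotated as a T7 gene 10B-derived solubility tag lies downstream of the LetB coding region, separate from it. It is probably residual vector sequence, and the record lists no tags. LetA and LetB are components of a transport pathway that contributes to membrane integrity, and LetB, an MCE protein, is thought to span the periplasm. According to the deposit, the plasmid is used for genetic complementation, testing whether the LetB A598N mutant can restore LetAB function, as part of a study of the role of Ring6 in LetB. The record does not specify the host strain or the phenotype used in those assays.
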