Addgene plasmid #170416: pBEL1867
Purpose: Genetic complementation plasmid of LetAB with LetB mutant A598N
Depositing lab: Gira Bhabha & Damian Ekiert. Depositing organization: NYU Grossman School of Medicine. Publication: Role of Ring6 in the Function of the E. coli MCE Protein LetB. Vieni C, Coudray N, Isom GL, Bhabha G, Ekiert DC. J Mol Biol. 2022 Jan 22;434(7):167463. doi: 10.1016/j.jmb.2022.167463. PubMed 35077766.
Backbone
  Vector backbone: pET17b
  Backbone manufacturer: Novagen
  Backbone size w/o insert (bp): 3174
  Vector type: Bacterial Expression
Growth in bacteria
  Bacterial resistance: Ampicillin, 100 μg/mL
  Growth temperature: 37°C
  Growth strain: DH5alpha
  Copy number: High Copy
Gene/Insert
  Gene/Insert name: LetAB (alt name: yebST)
  Species: E. coli
  Mutation: LetA-LetB(A598N)
  Entrez Gene: letB (a.k.a. b1834, ECK1833, yebT); letA (a.k.a. b1833, ECK1832, yebS)
Terms and licenses: Academic/Nonprofit Terms; Industry Terms: Not Available to Industry
How to cite: pBEL1867 was a gift from Gira Bhabha & Damian Ekiert (Addgene plasmid # 170416 ; http://n2t.net/addgene:170416 ; RRID:Addgene_170416)
